>Addgene plasmid #81779 | pDONR223_PEX3_WT | addgene full sequence | sequence record 168907 | Addgene NGS Result
CTTTCCTGCGTTATCCCCTGATTCTGTGGATAACCGTATTACCGCCTTTGAGTGAGCTGATACCGCTCGC
CGCAGCCGAACGACCGAGCGCAGCGAGTCAGTGAGCGAGGAAGCGGAAGAGCGCCCAATACGCAAACCGC
CTCTCCCCGCGCGTTGGCCGATTCATTAATGCAGCTGGCACGACAGGTTTCCCGACTGGAAAGCGGGCAG
TGAGCGCAACGCAATTAATACGCGTACCGCTAGCCAGGAAGAGTTTGTAGAAACGCAAAAAGGCCATCCG
TCAGGATGGCCTTCTGCTTAGTTTGATGCCTGGCAGTTTATGGCGGGCGTCCTGCCCGCCACCCTCCGGG
CCGTTGCTTCACAACGTTCAAATCCGCTCCCGGCGGATTTGTCCTACTCAGGAGAGCGTTCACCGACAAA
CAACAGATAAAACGAAAGGCCCAGTCTTCCGACTGAGCCTTTCGTTTTATTTGATGCCTGGCAGTTCCCT
ACTCTCGCGTTAACGCTAGCATGGATGTTTTCCCAGTCACGACGTTGTAAAACGACGGCCAGTCTTAAGC
TCGGGCCCCAAATAATGATTTTATTTTGACTGATAGTGACCTGTTCGTTGCAACAAATTGATGAGCAATG
CTTTTTTATAATGCCAACTTTGTACAAAAAAGTTGGCACCATGCTGAGGTCTGTATGGAATTTTCTGAAA
CGCCACAAAAAGAAATGCATCTTCCTGGGCACGGTCCTTGGAGGAGTATATATTCTGGGGAAATATGGAC
AGAAGAAAATCAGAGAAATACAGGAAAGGGAGGCTGCAGAATACATTGCCCAAGCACGACGACAATATCA
TTTTGAAAGTAACCAGAGGACTTGCAATATGACAGTGCTGTCCATGCTTCCAACACTGAGAGAGGCCTTA
ATGCAGCAACTGAATTCCGAGAGCCTCACAGCTCTGCTAAAAAACAGGCCTTCAAACAAGCTAGAAATAT
GGGAGGATCTGAAGATAATAAGTTTCACAAGAAGTACTGTGGCTGTATACAGTACCTGTATGCTGGTTGT
TCTTTTGCGGGTCCAGTTAAACATAATTGGTGGATATATTTACCTGGATAATGCAGCAGTTGGCAAAAAT
GGCACTACAATTCTTGCTCCCCCAGATGTCCAACAGCAGTATTTATCAAGTATTCAGCACCTACTTGGAG
ATGGCCTGACAGAATTGATCACTGTCATTAAACAAGCTGTGCAGAAGGTTTTAGGAAGTGTTTCTCTTAA
ACATTCTTTGTCCCTTTTGGACTTGGAGCAAAAACTAAAAGAAATCAGAAATCTCGTTGAGCAGCATAAG
TCTTCTTCTTGGATTAATAAAGATGGATCCAAACCTTTATTATGCCATTATATGATGCCAGATGAAGAAA
CTCCATTAGCAGTGCAGGCCTGTGGACTTTCTCCTCGAGACATTACCACTATTAAACTTCTCAATGAAAC
TAGAGACATGTTGGAAAGCCCAGATTTTAGTACAGTTTTGAATACCTGTTTAAACCGAGGTTTTAGTAGA
CTTCTAGACAATATGGCTGAGTTCTTTCGACCTACTGAACAGGACCTGCAACATGGTAACTCTATGAATA
GTCTTTCCAGTGTCAGCCTGCCTTTAGCTAAGATAATTCCAATAGTAAACGGACAGATCCATTCAGTTTG
CAGTGAAACACCTAGTCATTTTGTTCAGGATCTGTTGACAATGGAGCAAGTGAAAGACTTTGCTGCTAAT
GTGTATGAAGCTTTTAGTACCCCTCAGCAACTGGAGAAATGATTGCCAACTTTCTTGTACAAAGTTGGCA
TTATAAGAAAGCATTGCTTATCAATTTGTTGCAACGAACAGGTCACTATCAGTCAAAATAAAATCATTAT
TTGCCATCCAGCTGATATCCCCTATAGTGAGTCGTATTACATGGTCATAGCTGTTTCCTGGCAGCTCTGG
CCCGTGTCTCAAAATCTCTGATGTTACATTGCACAAGATAAAAATATATCATCATGCCTCCTCTAGACCA
GCCAGGACAGAAATGCCTCGACTTCGCTGCTACCCAAGGTTGCCGGGTGACGCACACCGTGGAAACGGAT
GAAGGCACGAACCCAGTGGACATAAGCCTGTTCGGTTCGTAAGCTGTAATGCAAGTAGCGTATGCGCTCA
CGCAACTGGTCCAGAACCTTGACCGAACGCAGCGGTGGTAACGGCGCAGTGGCGGTTTTCATGGCTTGTT
ATGACTGTTTTTTTGGGGTACAGTCTATGCCTCGGGCATCCAAGCAGCAAGCGCGTTACGCCGTGGGTCG
ATGTTTGATGTTATGGAGCAGCAACGATGTTACGCAGCAGGGCAGTCGCCCTAAAACAAAGTTAAACATT
ATGAGGGAAGCGGTGATCGCCGAAGTATCGACTCAACTATCAGAGGTAGTTGGCGTCATCGAGCGCCATC
TCGAACCGACGTTGCTGGCCGTACATTTGTACGGCTCCGCAGTGGATGGCGGCCTGAAGCCACACAGTGA
TATTGATTTGCTGGTTACGGTGACCGTAAGGCTTGATGAAACAACGCGGCGAGCTTTGATCAACGACCTT
TTGGAAACTTCGGCTTCCCCTGGAGAGAGCGAGATTCTCCGCGCTGTAGAAGTCACCATTGTTGTGCACG
ACGACATCATTCCGTGGCGTTATCCAGCTAAGCGCGAACTGCAATTTGGAGAATGGCAGCGCAATGACAT
TCTTGCAGGTATCTTCGAGCCAGCCACGATCGACATTGATCTGGCTATCTTGCTGACAAAAGCAAGAGAA
CATAGCGTTGCCTTGGTAGGTCCAGCGGCGGAGGAACTCTTTGATCCGGTTCCTGAACAGGATCTATTTG
AGGCGCTAAATGAAACCTTAACGCTATGGAACTCGCCGCCCGACTGGGCTGGCGATGAGCGAAATGTAGT
GCTTACGTTGTCCCGCATTTGGTACAGCGCAGTAACCGGCAAAATCGCGCCGAAGGATGTCGCTGCCGAC
TGGGCAATGGAGCGCCTGCCGGCCCAGTATCAGCCCGTCATACTTGAAGCTAGACAGGCTTATCTTGGAC
AAGAAGAAGATCGCTTGGCCTCGCGCGCAGATCAGTTGGAAGAATTTGTCCACTACGTGAAAGGCGAGAT
CACCAAGGTAGTCGGCAAATAACCCTCGAGCCACCCATGACCAAAATCCCTTAACGTGAGTTACGCGTCG
TTCCACTGAGCGTCAGACCCCGTAGAAAAGATCAAAGGATCTTCTTGAGATCCTTTTTTTCTGCGCGTAA
TCTGCTGCTTGCAAACAAAAAAACCACCGCTACCAGCGGTGGTTTGTTTGCCGGATCAAGAGCTACCAAC
TCTTTTTCCGAAGGTAACTGGCTTCAGCAGAGCGCAGATACCAAATACTGTTCTTCTAGTGTAGCCGTAG
TTAGGCCACCACTTCAAGAACTCTGTAGCACCGCCTACATACCTCGCTCTGCTAATCCTGTTACCAGTGG
CTGCTGCCAGTGGCGATAAGTCGTGTCTTACCGGGTTGGACTCAAGACGATAGTTACCGGATAAGGCGCA
GCGGTCGGGCTGAACGGGGGGTTCGTGCACACAGCCCAGCTTGGAGCGAACGACCTACACCGAACTGAGA
TACCTACAGCGTGAGCTATGAGAAAGCGCCACGCTTCCCGAAGGGAGAAAGGCGGACAGGTATCCGGTAA
GCGGCAGGGTCGGAACAGGAGAGCGCACGAGGGAGCTTCCAGGGGGAAACGCCTGGTATCTTTATAGTCC
TGTCGGGTTTCGCCACCTCTGACTTGAGCGTCGATTTTTGTGATGCTCGTCAGGGGGGCGGAGCCTATGG
AAAAACGCCAGCAACGCGGCCTTTTTACGGTTCCTGGCCTTTTGCTGGCCTTTTGCTCACATGTT
Features (pLannotate 1.2.2; 12 found; start..end, strand, type, name):
    121..213     +  CDS            lacI (fragment): lac repressor; lacI; The lac repressor binds to the lac operator to inhibit transcription in E. coli. This inhibition can be relieved by adding lactose or isopropyl-β-D-thiogalactopyranoside (IPTG).
    268..295     -  terminator     rrnB T2 terminator: transcription terminator T2 from the E. coli rrnB gene
    427..470     +  terminator     rrnB T1 terminator: Escherichia coli rrnB; transcription terminator T1 from the E. coli rrnB gene
    517..553     -  CDS            lacZα (fragment): LacZα fragment of β-galactosidase; lacZ fragment
    570..665     +  protein_bind   attL3: mutant version of attL; recombination site for the Gateway® LR reaction LR Clonase™
    671..1789    +  CDS            PEX3: PEX3_HUMAN - Experimental evidence at protein level: Swiss-Prot protein existence level 1. Involved in peroxisome biosynthesis and integrity. Assembles membrane vesicles before the matrix proteins are translocated. As a docking factor for PEX19, is necessary for the import of peroxisomal membrane proteins in the peroxisomes. From Homo sapiens (Human).
   1797..1892    -  protein_bind   attL3: mutant version of attL; recombination site for the Gateway® LR reaction LR Clonase™
   1911..1929    -  promoter       T7 promoter: promoter for bacteriophage T7 RNA polymerase
   2119..2142    +  promoter       Pc promoter (fragment): intI1 (promoter lies within the coding sequence); class 1 integron promoter
   2318..2374    +  CDS            GmR (fragment): gentamycin acetyltransferase; aacC1; confers resistance to gentamycin
   2381..3172    +  CDS            SmR: aminoglycoside adenylyltransferase (Murphy, 1985); aadA; confers resistance to spectinomycin and streptomycin
   3265..3853    +  rep_origin     ori: high-copy-number ColE1/pMB1/pBR322/pUC origin of replication
