[The description below was written by a language model from this plasmid's Addgene catalogue record and pLannotate feature annotations shown in this document.]
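Description:
pDONR223_PEX3_WT is a Gateway entry clone built on the Invitrogen pDONR223 backbone and carrying the wild-type human PEX3 open reading frame (reference transcript NM_003630.2). It belongs to the Target Accelerator Plasmid Collection, a set of wild-type and variant ORF clones assembled for systematic functional testing of cancer-associated alleles. The sequenced plasmid is 3,915 nt. It replicates in E. coli from a high-copy ColE1/pUC-type origin and is selected with spectinomycin through the aadA (SmR) aminoglycoside adenylyltransferase gene. That gene sits downstream of a class 1 integron Pc promoter fragment and a short remnant of a gentamicin resistance gene.

The PEX3 coding sequence encodes a peroxisomal biogenesis factor that acts as a docking partner for PEX19 in the import of peroxisomal membrane proteins. It is flanked on both sides by attL recombination sites. The automated annotation labels both as attL3, but they are the paired attL sites that allow LR Clonase-mediated transfer of the ORF into attR-containing destination vectors. The clone is in the "closed" configuration, with a stop codon directly after the insert, so it suits native or N-terminally tagged expression rather than C-terminal fusions. The entry vector has no promoter driving the insert, and expression depends on the destination vector chosen. The rrnB T1 and T2 terminators upstream of the cassette insulate it from read-through transcription, and a T7 promoter lies beyond the downstream attL site, facing the insert in antisense orientation. Short lacI and lacZα fragments are backbone remnants with no evident function. M13 forward and reverse primer sites flank the cassette for sequence verification.
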