Addgene plasmid #81779: pDONR223_PEX3_WT
Purpose: Gateway Donor vector containing PEX3 , part of the Target Accelerator Plasmid Collection.
Depositing lab: Jesse Boehm & William Hahn & David Root. Depositing organization: Broad Institute. Publication: Systematic Functional Interrogation of Rare Cancer Variants Identifies Oncogenic Alleles. Kim E, Ilic N, Shrestha Y, Zou L, Kamburov A, Zhu C, Yang X, Lubonja R, Tran N, Nguyen C, Lawrence MS, Piccioni F, Bagul M, Doench JG, Chouinard CR, Wu X, Hogstrom L, Natoli T, Tamayo P, Horn H, Corsello SM, Lage K, Root DE, Subramanian A, Golub TR, Getz G, Boehm JS, Hahn WC. Cancer Discov. 2016 Jul;6(7):714-26. doi: 10.1158/2159-8290.CD-16-0160. Epub 2016 May 4. PubMed 27147599.
Backbone
  Vector backbone: pDONR223
  Backbone manufacturer: Invitrogen
  Backbone size w/o insert (bp): 2790
  Vector type: Gateway Entry vector
Growth in bacteria
  Bacterial resistance: Spectinomycin, 50 μg/mL
  Growth temperature: 37°C
  Growth strain: DH5alpha
  Copy number: High Copy
Gene/Insert
  Gene/Insert name: PEX3 (alt name: NM_003630.2)
  Species: H. sapiens (human)
  Mutation: WT
  Entrez Gene: PEX3 (a.k.a. PBD10A, PBD10B, TRG18)
  Promoter: None
  Cloning method: Gateway Cloning
  Sequencing primers: 5′ M13pUC-fwd; 3′ M13-Rev
Terms and licenses: Academic/Nonprofit Terms; Industry Terms: Not Available to Industry
Depositor comments: Closed state: stop codon immediately follows insert
How to cite: pDONR223_PEX3_WT was a gift from Jesse Boehm & William Hahn & David Root (Addgene plasmid # 81779 ; http://n2t.net/addgene:81779 ; RRID:Addgene_81779)
