>Addgene plasmid #81779 | pDONR223_PEX3_WT | depositor partial sequence | sequence record 155098 | Insert sequence
ATGCTGAGGTCTGTATGGAATTTTCTGAAACGCCACAAAAAGAAATGCATCTTCCTGGGCACGGTCCTTG
GAGGAGTATATATTCTGGGGAAATATGGACAGAAGAAAATCAGAGAAATACAGGAAAGGGAGGCTGCAGA
ATACATTGCCCAAGCACGACGACAATATCATTTTGAAAGTAACCAGAGGACTTGCAATATGACAGTGCTG
TCCATGCTTCCAACACTGAGAGAGGCCTTAATGCAGCAACTGAATTCCGAGAGCCTCACAGCTCTGCTAA
AAAACAGGCCTTCAAACAAGCTAGAAATATGGGAGGATCTGAAGATAATAAGTTTCACAAGAAGTACTGT
GGCTGTATACAGTACCTGTATGCTGGTTGTTCTTTTGCGGGTCCAGTTAAACATAATTGGTGGATATATT
TACCTGGATAATGCAGCAGTTGGCAAAAATGGCACTACAATTCTTGCTCCCCCAGATGTCCAACAGCAGT
ATTTATCAAGTATTCAGCACCTACTTGGAGATGGCCTGACAGAATTGATCACTGTCATTAAACAAGCTGT
GCAGAAGGTTTTAGGAAGTGTTTCTCTTAAACATTCTTTGTCCCTTTTGGACTTGGAGCAAAAACTAAAA
GAAATCAGAAATCTCGTTGAGCAGCATAAGTCTTCTTCTTGGATTAATAAAGATGGATCCAAACCTTTAT
TATGCCATTATATGATGCCAGATGAAGAAACTCCATTAGCAGTGCAGGCCTGTGGACTTTCTCCTCGAGA
CATTACCACTATTAAACTTCTCAATGAAACTAGAGACATGTTGGAAAGCCCAGATTTTAGTACAGTTTTG
AATACCTGTTTAAACCGAGGTTTTAGTAGACTTCTAGACAATATGGCTGAGTTCTTTCGACCTACTGAAC
AGGACCTGCAACATGGTAACTCTATGAATAGTCTTTCCAGTGTCAGCCTGCCTTTAGCTAAGATAATTCC
AATAGTAAACGGACAGATCCATTCAGTTTGCAGTGAAACACCTAGTCATTTTGTTCAGGATCTGTTGACA
ATGGAGCAAGTGAAAGACTTTGCTGCTAATGTGTATGAAGCTTTTAGTACCCCTCAGCAACTGGAGAAA
