>Addgene plasmid #81779 | pDONR223_PEX3_WT | addgene partial sequence | sequence record 160493 | M13-F20 5'-TGTAAAACGACGGCCAGT-3'
TTTTATTTTGACTGATAGTGACCTGTTCGTTGCAACAAATTGATGAGCAATGCTTTTTTATAATGCCAAC
TTTGTACAAAAAAGTTGGCACCATGCTGAGGTCTGTATGGAATTTTCTGAAACGCCACAAAAAGAAATGC
ATCTTCCTGGGCACGGTCCTTGGAGGAGTATATATTCTGGGGAAATATGGACAGAAGAAAATCAGAGAAA
TACAGGAAAGGGAGGCTGCAGAATACATTGCCCAAGCACGACGACAATATCATTTTGAAAGTAACCAGAG
GACTTGCAATATGACAGTGCTGTCCATGCTTCCAACACTGAGAGAGGCCTTAATGCAGCAACTGAATTCC
GAGAGCCTCACAGCTCTGCTAAAAAACAGGCCTTCAAACAAGCTAGAAATATGGGAGGATCTGAAGATAA
TAAGTTTCACAAGAAGTACTGTGGCTGTATACAGTACCTGTATGCTGGTTGTTCTTTTGCGGGTCCAGTT
AAACATAATTGGTGGATATATTTACCTGGATAATGCAGCAGTTGGCAAAAATGGCACTACAATTCTTGCT
CCCCCAGATGTCCAACAGCAGTATTTATCAAGTATTCAGCACCTACTTGGAGATGGCCTGACAGAATTGA
TCACTGTCATTAAACAAGCTGTGCAGAAGGTTTTAGGAAGTGTTTCTCTTAAACATTCTTTGTCCCTTTT
GGACTTGGAGCAAAAACTAAAAGAAATCAGAAATCTCGTTGAGCAGCATAAGTCTTCTTCTTGGATTAAT
AAAGATGGATCCAAACCTTTATTATGCCATTATATGATGCCAGATGAAGAAACTCCATTAGCAGTGCAGG
CCTGTGGACTTTCTCCTCGAGACATTACCACTATTAAACTTCTCAATGAAACTAGAGACATGTTGGAAAG
CCCAGATTTTAGTACAGTTTTGAATACCTGTTTAAACCGAGGTTTTAGTAGACTTCTAGACAATATGGCT
GAGTTCTTTCGACCTACTG
